>Addgene plasmid #54955 | mApple-TOMM20-N-10 | addgene full sequence | sequence record 308451 | Addgene NGS Result
CATGCATTAGTTATTAATAGTAATCAATTACGGGGTCATTAGTTCATAGCCCATATATGGAGTTCCGCGT
TACATAACTTACGGTAAATGGCCCGCCTGGCTGACCGCCCAACGACCCCCGCCCATTGACGTCAATAATG
ACGTATGTTCCCATAGTAACGCCAATAGGGACTTTCCATTGACGTCAATGGGTGGAGTATTTACGGTAAA
CTGCCCACTTGGCAGTACATCAAGTGTATCATATGCCAAGTACGCCCCCTATTGACGTCAATGACGGTAA
ATGGCCCGCCTGGCATTATGCCCAGTACATGACCTTATGGGACTTTCCTACTTGGCAGTACATCTACGTA
TTAGTCATCGCTATTACCATGGTGATGCGGTTTTGGCAGTACATCAATGGGCGTGGATAGCGGTTTGACT
CACGGGGATTTCCAAGTCTCCACCCCATTGACGTCAATGGGAGTTTGTTTTGGCACCAAAATCAACGGGA
CTTTCCAAAATGTCGTAACAACTCCGCCCCATTGACGCAAATGGGCGGTAGGCGTGTACGGTGGGAGGTC
TATATAAGCAGAGCTGGTTTAGTGAACCGTCAGATCCGCTAGCGCCACCATGGTGGGTCGGAACAGCGCC
ATCGCCGCCGGTGTATGCGGGGCCCTTTTCATTGGGTACTGCATCTACTTCGACCGCAAAAGACGAAGTG
ACCCCAACTTCAAGAACAGGCTTCGAGAACGAAGAAAGAAACAGAAGCTTGCCAAGGAGAGAGCTGGGCT
TTCCAAGTTACCTGACCTTAAAGATGCTGAAGCTGTTCAGAAGTTCTTCCTTGAAGAAATACAGCTTGGT
GAAGAGTTACTAGCTCAAGGTGAATATGAGAAGGGCGTAGACCATCTGACAAATGCAATTGCTGTGTGTG
GACAGCCACAGCAGTTACTGCAGGTCTTACAGCAAACTCTTCCACCACCAGTGTTCCAGATGCTTCTGAC
TAAGCTCCCAACAATTAGTCAGAGAATTGTAAGTGCTCAGAGCTTGGCTGAAGATGATGTGGAAGGCGGT
AGCGGGGATCCACCGGTCGCCACCATGGTGAGCAAGGGCGAGGAGAATAACATGGCCATCATCAAGGAGT
TCATGCGCTTCAAGGTGCACATGGAGGGCTCCGTGAACGGCCACGAGTTCGAGATCGAGGGCGAGGGCGA
GGGCCGCCCCTACGAGGCCTTTCAGACCGCTAAGCTGAAGGTGACCAAGGGTGGCCCCCTGCCCTTCGCC
TGGGACATCCTGTCCCCTCAGTTCATGTACGGCTCCAAGGTCTACATTAAGCACCCAGCCGACATCCCCG
ACTACTTCAAGCTGTCCTTCCCCGAGGGCTTCAGGTGGGAGCGCGTGATGAACTTCGAGGACGGCGGCAT
TATTCACGTTAACCAGGACTCCTCCCTGCAGGACGGCGTGTTCATCTACAAGGTGAAGCTGCGCGGCACC
AACTTCCCCTCCGACGGCCCCGTAATGCAGAAGAAGACCATGGGCTGGGAGGCCTCCGAGGAGCGGATGT
ACCCCGAGGACGGCGCCCTGAAGAGCGAGATCAAGAAGAGGCTGAAGCTGAAGGACGGCGGCCACTACGC
CGCCGAGGTCAAGACCACCTACAAGGCCAAGAAGCCCGTGCAGCTGCCCGGCGCCTACATCGTCGACATC
AAGTTGGACATCGTGTCCCACAACGAGGACTACACCATCGTGGAACAGTACGAACGCGCCGAGGGCCGCC
ACTCCACCGGCGGCATGGACGAGCTGTACAAGTAAGCGGCCGCGACTCTAGATCATAATCAGCCATACCA
CATTTGTAGAGGTTTTACTTGCTTTAAAAAACCTCCCACACCTCCCCCTGAACCTGAAACATAAAATGAA
TGCAATTGTTGTTGTTAACTTGTTTATTGCAGCTTATAATGGTTACAAATAAAGCAATAGCATCACAAAT
TTCACAAATAAAGCATTTTTTTCACTGCATTCTAGTTGTGGTTTGTCCAAACTCATCAATGTATCTTAAG
GCGTAAATTGTAAGCGTTAATATTTTGTTAAAATTCGCGTTAAATTTTTGTTAAATCAGCTCATTTTTTA
ACCAATAGGCCGAAATCGGCAAAATCCCTTATAAATCAAAAGAATAGACCGAGATAGGGT
[37 nt withheld, positions 2161-2197]
AAAGAACGTGGACTCCAACGTCAAAGG
[49 nt withheld, positions 2225-2273]
T
[91 nt withheld, positions 2275-2365]
G
[124 nt withheld, positions 2367-2490]
CAGGTGGCACTTTTCGGGGAAATGTGCGCGGAACCCCTATTTGTTTATTTTTCTAAATACATTCAAATAT
GTATCCGCTCATGAGACAATAACCCTGATAAATGCTTCAATAATATTGAAAAAGGAAGAGTCCTGAGGCG
GAAAGAACCAGCTGTGGAATGTGTGTCAGTTAGGGTGTGGAAAGTCCCCAGGCTCCCCAGCAGGCAGAAG
TATGCAAAGCATGCATCTCAATTAGTCAGCAACCAGGTGTGGAAAGTCCCCAGGCTCCCCAGCAGGCAGA
AGTATGCAAAGCATGCATCTCAATTAGTCAGCAACCATAGTCCCGCCCCTAACTCCGCCCATCCCGCCCC
TAACTCCGCCCAGTTCCGCCCATTCTCCGCCCCATGGCTGACTAATTTTTTTTATTTATGCAGAGGCCGA
GGCCGCCTCGGCCTCTGAGCTATTCCAGAAGTAGTGAGGAGGCTTTTTTGGAGGCCTAGGCTTTTGCAAA
GATCGATCAAGAGACAGGATGAGGATCGTTTCGCATGATTGAACAAGATGGATTGCACGCAGGTTCTCCG
GCCGCTTGGGTGGAGAGGCTATTCGGCTATGACTGGGCACAACAGACAATCGGCTGCTCTGATGCCGCCG
TGTTCCGGCTGTCAGCGCAGGGGCGCCCGGTTCTTTTTGTCAAGACCGACCTGTCCGGTGCCCTGAATGA
ACTGCAAGACGAGGCAGCGCGGCTATCGTGGCTGGCCACGACGGGCGTTCCTTGCGCAGCTGTGCTCGAC
GTTGTCACTGAAGCGGGAAGGGACTGGCTGCTATTGGGCGAAGTGCCGGGGCAGGATCTCCTGTCATCTC
ACCTTGCTCCTGCCGAGAAAGTATCCATCATGGCTGATGCAATGCGGCGGCTGCATACGCTTGATCCGGC
TACCTGCCCATTCGACCACCAAGCGAAACATCGCATCGAGCGAGCACGTACTCGGATGGAAGCCGGTCTT
GTCGATCAGGATGATCTGGACGAAGAGCATCAGGGGCTCGCGCCAGCCGAACTGTTCGCCAGGCTCAAGG
CGAGCATGCCCGACGGCGAGGATCTCGTCGTGACCCATGGCGATGCCTGCTTGCCGAATATCATGGTGGA
AAATGGCCGCTTTTCTGGATTCATCGACTGTGGCCGGCTGGGTGTGGCGGACCGCTATCAGGACATAGCG
TTGGCTACCCGTGATATTGCTGAAGAGCTTGGCGGCGAATGGGCTGACCGCTTCCTCGTGCTTTACGGTA
TCGCCGCTCCCGATTCGCAGCGCATCGCCTTCTATCGCCTTCTTGACGAGTTCTTCTGAGCGGGACTCTG
GGGTTCGAAATGACCGACCAAGCGACGCCCAACCTGCCATCACGAGATTTCGATTCCACCGCCGCCTTCT
ATGAAAGGTTGGGCTTCGGAATCGTTTTCCGGGACGCCGGCTGGATGATCCTCCAGCGCGGGGATCTCAT
GCTGGAGTTCTTCGCCCACCCTAGGGGGAGGCTAACTGAAACACGGAAGGAGACAATACCGGAAGGAACC
CGCGCTATGACGGCAATAAAAAGACAGAATAAAACGCACGGTGTTGGGTCGTTTGTTCATAAACGCGGGG
TTCGGTCCCAGGGCTGGCACTCTGTCGATACCCCACCGAGACCCCATTGGGGCCAATACGCCCGCGTTTC
TTCCTTTTCCCCACCCCACCCCCCAAGTTCGGGTGAAGGCCCAGGGCTCGCAGCCAACGTCGGGGCGGCA
GGCCCTGCCATAGCCTCAGGTTACTCATATATACTTTAGATTGATTTAAAACTTCATTTTTAATTTAAAA
GGATCTAGGTGAAGATCCTTTTTGATAATCTCATGACCAAAATCCCTTAACGTGAGTTTTCGTTCCACTG
AGCGTCAGACCCCGTAGAAAAGATCAAAGGATCTTCTTGAGATCCTTTTTTTCTGCGCGTAATCTGCTGC
TTGCAAACAAAAAAACCACCGCTACCAGCGGTGGTTTGTTTGCCGGATCAAGAGCTACCAACTCTTTTTC
CGAAGGTAACTGGCTTCAGCAGAGCGCAGATACCAAATACTGTTCTTCTAGTGTAGCCGTAGTTAGGCCA
CCACTTCAAGAACTCTGTAGCACCGCCTACATACCTCGCTCTGCTAATCCTGTTACCAGTGGCTGCTGCC
AGTGGCGATAAGTCGTGTCTTACCGGGTTGGACTCAAGACGATAGTTACCGGATAAGGCGCAGCGGTCGG
GCTGAACGGGGGGTTCGTGCACACAGCCCAGCTTGGAGCGAACGACCTACACCGAACTGAGATACCTACA
GCGTGAGCTATGAGAAAGCGCCACGCTTCCCGAAGGGAGAAAGGCGGACAGGTATCCGGTAAGCGGCAGG
GTCGGAACAGGAGAGCGCACGAGGGAGCTTCCAGGGGGAAACGCCTGGTATCTTTATAGTCCTGTCGGGT
TTCGCCACCTCTGACTTGAGCGTCGATTTTTGTGATGCTCGTCAGGGGGGCGGAGCCTATGGAAAAACGC
CAGCAACGCGGCCTTTTTACGGTTCCTGGCCTTTTGCTGGCCTTTTGCTCACATGTTCTTTCCTGCGTTA
TCCCCTGATTCTGTGGATAACCGTATTACCGC
Features (pLannotate 1.2.2; 14 found; start..end, strand, type, name):
     68..371     +  enhancer       CMV enhancer: human cytomegalovirus immediate early enhancer
    372..575     +  promoter       CMV promoter: human cytomegalovirus (CMV) immediate early promoter
    610..1044    +  CDS            TOMM20: TOM20_HUMAN - Also known as KIAA0016. Experimental evidence at protein level: Swiss-Prot protein existence level 1. Central component of the receptor complex responsible for the recognition and translocation of cytosolically synthesized mitochondrial preproteins. Together with TOM22 functions as the transit peptide receptor at the surface of the mitochondrion outer membrane and facilitates the movement of preproteins into the TOM40 translocation pore (By similarity). Required for the translocation across the mitochondrial outer membrane of cytochrome P450 monooxygenases. From Homo sapiens (Hum
   1075..1785    +  CDS            mApple: photostable monomeric derivative of DsRed (Shaner et al., 2008) mammalian codon-optimized
   1801..1884    +  CDS            large T antigen (fragment): large T antigen from SV40 (simian virus 40)
   1907..2028    +  polyA_signal   SV40 poly(A) signal: SV40 polyadenylation signal
   2062..2490    -  rep_origin     f1 ori (sequence partly withheld): f1 bacteriophage origin of replication; arrow indicates direction of (+) strand synthesis
   2517..2621    +  promoter       AmpR promoter: bla
   2623..2980    +  promoter       SV40 promoter: SV40 enhancer and early promoter
   3015..3809    +  CDS            NeoR/KanR: aminoglycoside phosphotransferase from Tn5; aph(3')-II (or nptII); confers resistance to neomycin, kanamycin, and G418 (Geneticin®)
   3830..3982    +  CDS            ble (fragment): BLE_KLEPN - Experimental evidence at protein level: Swiss-Prot protein existence level 1. Binding protein with a strong affinity to the bleomycin family of antibiotics. Binds to CL990; an antimitotic-antibiotic compound. From Klebsiella pneumoniae.
   4041..4088    +  polyA_signal   HSV TK poly(A) signal: herpes simplex virus thymidine kinase polyadenylation signal (Cole and Stacy, 1985)
   4179..4195    -  polyA_signal   bGH poly(A) signal (fragment): bovine growth hormone polyadenylation signal
   4417..5005    +  rep_origin     ori: high-copy-number ColE1/pMB1/pBR322/pUC origin of replication
