[The description below was written by a language model from this plasmid's Addgene catalogue record and pLannotate feature annotations shown in this document.]
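Description:
mApple-TOMM20-N-10 is a mammalian expression plasmid built on the mApple-N1 backbone, a layout in which the gene of interest sits upstream of, and is fused to, a fluorescent protein. It is propagated in E. coli as a high-copy plasmid through a ColE1/pUC-type origin and also carries an f1 phage origin. A single NeoR/KanR (Tn5 aminoglycoside phosphotransferase) gene serves both hosts: a bacterial bla-type promoter drives it for kanamycin selection, while the adjacent SV40 enhancer/early promoter drives it in mammalian cells for G418 selection of stable lines, with the HSV TK polyadenylation signal terminating the cassette. The short annotated ble, SV40 large T antigen and bGH poly(A) fragments appear to be residual backbone sequence or partial annotation matches rather than functional elements.

The payload is human TOMM20 (also called TOM20, MAS20 or MOM19), a receptor subunit of the translocase of the outer mitochondrial membrane that recognises cytosolically synthesised mitochondrial preproteins. Its coding sequence is expressed from the CMV immediate early enhancer and promoter and is followed, after a short gap between the annotated coding regions that presumably encodes a linker, by mammalian codon-optimised mApple, so the red fluorescent protein lies at the C terminus of TOMM20. The SV40 poly(A) signal ends the transcript. mApple is a photostable monomeric DsRed derivative, recorded here with excitation at 568 nm and emission at 592 nm. The fusion is intended as a localisation marker that labels the outer mitochondrial membrane for fluorescence imaging of mitochondria in transfected mammalian cells. The cloning method is not recorded.
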