Addgene plasmid #54955: mApple-TOMM20-N-10
Purpose: Localization: Outer Mitochondrial Membrane, Excitation: 568, Emission: 592
Depositing lab: Michael Davidson.
Backbone
  Vector backbone: mApple-N1
  Backbone size w/o insert (bp): 4750
  Vector type: Mammalian Expression
  Selectable markers: Neomycin (select with G418)
Growth in bacteria
  Bacterial resistance: Kanamycin, 50 μg/mL
  Growth temperature: 37°C
  Growth strain: DH5alpha
  Copy number: High Copy
Gene/Insert
  Gene/Insert name: TOMM20 (alt name: NM_014765.2)
  Species: H. sapiens (human)
  Entrez Gene: TOMM20 (a.k.a. MAS20, MOM19, TOM20)
  Promoter: CMV
  Tag / fusion protein: mApple (C terminal on backbone)
  Cloning method: Unknown
  Sequencing primers: 5′ CMV-F; 3′ SV40pA-R
Terms and licenses: Academic/Nonprofit Terms; Industry Terms: Not Available to Industry
Depositor comments: . Excitation = 568; Emission = 592
How to cite: mApple-TOMM20-N-10 was a gift from Michael Davidson (Addgene plasmid # 54955 ; http://n2t.net/addgene:54955 ; RRID:Addgene_54955)
