>Addgene plasmid #54955 | mApple-TOMM20-N-10 | depositor partial sequence | sequence record 85343 | insert sequence
TTCAGATCCGCTAGCGCCACCATGGTGGGTCGGAACAGCGCCATCGCCGCCGGTGTATGCGGGGCCCTTT
TCATTGGGTACTGCATCTACTTCGACCGCAAAAGACGAAGTGACCCCAACTTCAAGAACAGGCTTCGAGA
ACGAAGAAAGAAACAGAAGCTTGCCAAGGAGAGAGCTGGGCTTTCCAAGTTACCTGACCTTAAAGATGCT
GAAGCTGTTCAGAAGTTCTTCCTTGAAGAAATACAGCTTGGTGAAGAGTTACTAGCTCAAGGTGAATATG
AGAAGGGCGTAGACCATCTGACAAATGCAATTGCTGTGTGTGGACAGCCACAGCAGTTACTGCAGGTCTT
ACAGCAAACTCTTCCACCACCAGTGTTCCAGATGCTTCTGACTAAGCTCCCAACAATTAGTCAGAGAATT
GTAAGTGCTCAGAGCTTGGCTGAAGATGATGTGGAAGGCGGTAGCGGGGATCCACCGGTCGCCACCATGG
TGAGCAAGGGCGAGGAGAATAACATGGCCATCATCAAGGAGTTCATGCGCTTCAAGGTGCACATGGAGGG
CTCCGTGAACGGCCACGAGTTCGAGATCGAGGGCGAGGGCGAGGGCCGCCCCTACGAGGCCTTTCAGACC
GCTAAGCTGAAGGTGACCAAGGGTGGCCCCCTGCCCTTCGCCTGGGACATCCTGTCCCCTCAGTTCATGT
ACGGCTCCAAGGTCTACATTAAGCACCCAGCCGACATCCCCGACTACTTCAAGCTGTCCTTCCCCGAGGG
CTTCAGGTGGGAGCGCGTGATGAACTTCGAGGACGGCGGCATTATTCACGTTAACCAGGACTCCTCCCTG
CAGGACGGCGTGTTCATCTACAAGGTGAAGCTGCGCGGCACCAACTTCCCCTCCGACGGCCCCGTAATGC
AGAAGAAGACCATGGGCTGGGAGGCCTCCGAGGAGCGGATGTACCCCGAGGACGGCGCCCTGAAGAGCGA
GATCAAGAAGAGGCTGAAGCTGAAGGACGGCGGCCACTACGCCGCCGAGGTCAAGACCACCTACAAGGCC
AAGAAGCCCGTGCAGCTGCCCGGCGCCTACATCGTCGACATCAAGTTGGACATCGTGTCCCACAACGAGG
ACTACACCATCGTGGAACAGTACGAACGCGCCGAGGGCCGCCACTCCACCGGCGGCATGGACGAGCTGTA
CAAGTAAGCGGCCGCGACTCTAGATCATAATCAGCCATACCAC
