>Addgene plasmid #54955 | mApple-TOMM20-N-10 | addgene partial sequence | sequence record 96019 | Mombaerts mRFPup 5'-GTGGCCGTTCACGGAGCCCTCCATG-3'
GATGATGGCCATGTTATTCTCCTCGCCCTTGCTCACCATGGTGGCGACCGGTGGATCCCCGCTACCGCCT
TCCACATCATCTTCAGCCAAGCTCTGAGCACTTACAATTCTCTGACTAATTGTTGGGAGCTTAGTCAGAA
GCATCTGGAACACTGGTGGTGGAAGAGTTTGCTGTAAGACCTGCAGTAACTGCTGTGGCTGTCCACACAC
AGCAATTGCATTTGTCAGATGGTCTACGCCCTTCTCATATTCACCTTGAGCTAGTAACTCTTCACCAAGC
TGTATTTCTTCAAGGAAGAACTTCTGAACAGCTTCAGCATCTTTAAGGTCAGGTAACTTGGAAAGCCCAG
CTCTCTCCTTGGCAAGCTTCTGTTTCTTTCTTCGTTCTCGAAGCCTGTTCTTGAAGTTGGGGTCACTTCG
TCTTTTGCGGTCGAAGTAGATGCAGTACCCAATGAAAAGGGCCCCGCATACACCGGCGGCGATGGCGCTG
TTCCGACCCACCATGGTGGCGCTAGCGGATCTGACGGTTCACTAAACCAGCTCTGCTTATATAGACCTCC
CACCGTACACGCCTACCGCCCATTTGCGTCAATGGGGCGGAGTTGTTACGACATTTTGGAAAGTCCCGTT
GATTTTGGTGCCAAAACAAACTCCCATTGACGTCAATGGGGTGGAGACTTGGAAATCCCCGTGAGTCAAA
CCGCTATCCACGCCCATTGATGTACTGCCAAAACCGCATCACCATGGTAATAGCGATGACTAATACGTAG
ATGTACTGCCAAGTAGGAAAGTCCCATAAGGTCATGTACTGGGCATAATGCCAGGCGGGCCATTTACCGT
CATTGACGTCAATAGGGGGCGTACTTGGCATATGATACACTTGATGTACTGCCAAGTGGGCAGT
